Addgene plasmid #200911: pEG302-LHP1-ZF
Purpose: Express LHP1-ZF108 in Arabidopsis target FWA gene
Depositing lab: Steven Jacobsen. Depositing organization: University of California, Los Angeles (UCLA). Publication: A gene silencing screen uncovers diverse tools for targeted gene repression in Arabidopsis. Wang M, Zhong Z, Gallego-Bartolome J, Li Z, Feng S, Kuo HY, Kan RL, Lam H, Richey JC, Tang L, Zhou J, Liu M, Jami-Alahmadi Y, Wohlschlegel J, Jacobsen SE. Nat Plants. 2023 Mar 6. doi: 10.1038/s41477-023-01362-8. PubMed 36879017.
Backbone
  Vector backbone: pEG302
  Vector type: Plant Expression
  Selectable markers: Basta
Growth in bacteria
  Bacterial resistance: Kanamycin, 50 μg/mL
  Growth temperature: 37°C
  Growth strain: DH5alpha
  Copy number: High Copy
Gene/Insert
  Gene/Insert name: LHP1
  Species: A. thaliana (mustard weed)
Terms and licenses: Academic/Nonprofit Terms; Industry Terms: Not Available to Industry
How to cite: pEG302-LHP1-ZF was a gift from Steven Jacobsen (Addgene plasmid # 200911 ; http://n2t.net/addgene:200911 ; RRID:Addgene_200911)
