[The description below was written by a language model from this plasmid's Addgene catalogue record and pLannotate feature annotations shown in this document.]
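Description:
pEG302-LHP1-ZF is a binary T-DNA plant expression vector of about 16.8 kb, built on the Gateway-compatible pEG302 (pEarleyGate-type) backbone and designed to express an Arabidopsis LHP1–zinc finger fusion in Arabidopsis thaliana. Outside the T-DNA it carries a high-copy ColE1/pUC-type origin with the pBR322 bom site for propagation in E. coli. The pVS1 oriV, RepA and StaA functions support replication and stable maintenance in Agrobacterium, and a kanamycin resistance gene provides bacterial selection. Between the nopaline-type left and right border repeats, a bar (phosphinothricin acetyltransferase) gene flanked by the mannopine synthase promoter and terminator gives Basta selection of transformed plants.

The payload sits between attB1 and attB2 sites, showing that it was introduced by Gateway recombination. LHP1 is annotated as three separate fragments spread over roughly 1.9 kb, which is consistent with a genomic, intron-containing copy. About 1.4 kb of unannotated sequence lies between attB1 and the first LHP1 fragment and may hold the gene's own upstream region, but neither the catalogue fields nor the feature table name a promoter for the fusion. Downstream of attB2, short matches to zinc-finger domains correspond to the ZF108 array named in the purpose statement, followed by an OCS terminator. A separate E. coli birA biotin ligase coding sequence with a CaMV poly(A) signal also lies within the T-DNA; its promoter is not annotated and the record does not state its role.

LHP1 is a PRC1-like chromatin reader that binds methylated histone H3 tails and maintains repression. Tethering it to the FWA gene through ZF108 tests whether it can trigger targeted silencing there, as part of a screen of effectors for targeted gene repression.
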