Features (pLannotate 1.2.2; 28 found; start..end, strand, type, name):
      1..589     +  rep_origin     ori: high-copy-number ColE1/pMB1/pBR322/pUC origin of replication
    775..915     -  misc_feature   bom: basis of mobility region from pBR322
   1017..1056    -  CDS            rop (fragment): Rop protein, which maintains plasmids at low copy number; rop
   1259..1453    -  rep_origin     pVS1 oriV: origin of replication for the Pseudomonas plasmid pVS1 (Heeb et al., 2000)
   1519..2592    -  CDS            pVS1 RepA: replication protein from the Pseudomonas plasmid pVS1 (Heeb et al., 2000)
   3021..3650    -  CDS            pVS1 StaA: stability protein from the Pseudomonas plasmid pVS1 (Heeb et al., 2000)
   4210..4611    -  CDS            Y4CG_SINFN (fragment): Protein inferred from homology: Swiss-Prot protein existence level 3. From Sinorhizobium fredii (strain NBRC 101917 / NGR234).
   4951..4975    -  misc_feature   RB T-DNA repeat: right border repeat from nopaline C58 T-DNA
   5041..5195    -  CDS            lacZα (fragment): LacZα fragment of β-galactosidase; lacZ fragment
   5198..5216    -  misc_feature   MCS (fragment): pUC18/19 multiple cloning site
   5217..5391    -  polyA_signal   CaMV poly(A) signal: cauliflower mosaic virus polyadenylation signal
   5397..6359    -  CDS            birA: BIRA_ECOLI - Also known as bioR, dhbB. Experimental evidence at protein level: Swiss-Prot protein existence level 1. Acts both as a biotin--[acetyl-CoA-carboxylase] ligase and a biotin-operon repressor. In the presence of ATP, BirA activates biotin to form the BirA-biotinyl-5'-adenylate (BirA-bio-5'-AMP or holoBirA) complex. HoloBirA can either transfer the biotinyl moiety to the biotin carboxyl carrier protein (BCCP) subunit of acetyl-CoA carboxylase, or bind to the biotin operator site and inhibit transcription of the operon. From Escherichia coli (strain K12).
   7820..8527    -  terminator     OCS terminator: octopine synthase terminator
   8831..8854    -  CDS            CCR5TC (fragment): zinc-finger domain from the CCR5-224 (+) zinc-finger nuclease that recognizes the left half-site target sequence in the human CCR5 gene (Perez et al., 2008; Gross et al., 2013)
   8999..9022    -  CDS            CCR5TC (fragment): zinc-finger domain from the CCR5-224 (+) zinc-finger nuclease that recognizes the left half-site target sequence in the human CCR5 gene (Perez et al., 2008; Gross et al., 2013)
   9087..9170    -  CDS            ZNF22 (fragment): ZNF22_HUMAN - Also known as KOX15, KROX26. Experimental evidence at protein level: Swiss-Prot protein existence level 1. Binds DNA through the consensus sequence 5'-CAATG-3'. May be involved in transcriptional regulation and may play a role in tooth formation (By similarity). From Homo sapiens (Human).
   9337..9361    +  protein_bind   attB2: mutant version of attB; recombination site for the Gateway® BP reaction BP Clonase™
   9511..9573    -  CDS            LHP1 (fragment): LHP1_ARATH - Also known as TFL2, TU8. Experimental evidence at protein level: Swiss-Prot protein existence level 1. Structural component of heterochromatin involved in gene repression, including several floral homeotic genes and FLT that regulates flowering time. Required for maintenance of vernalization- induced repression of FLC. As part of the PRC1-like complex, recognizes and binds histone H3 tails methylated at 'Lys-9' (H3K9me) and 'Lys-27' (H3K27me), leading to epigenetic repression. PcG PRC1 complex maintains the transcriptionally repressive state of many genes, including Hox genes, thr
   9653..10411   -  CDS            LHP1 (fragment): LHP1_ARATH - Also known as TFL2, TU8. Experimental evidence at protein level: Swiss-Prot protein existence level 1. Structural component of heterochromatin involved in gene repression, including several floral homeotic genes and FLT that regulates flowering time. Required for maintenance of vernalization- induced repression of FLC. As part of the PRC1-like complex, recognizes and binds histone H3 tails methylated at 'Lys-9' (H3K9me) and 'Lys-27' (H3K27me), leading to epigenetic repression. PcG PRC1 complex maintains the transcriptionally repressive state of many genes, including Hox genes, thr
  10524..11408   -  CDS            LHP1 (fragment): LHP1_ARATH - Also known as TFL2, TU8. Experimental evidence at protein level: Swiss-Prot protein existence level 1. Structural component of heterochromatin involved in gene repression, including several floral homeotic genes and FLT that regulates flowering time. Required for maintenance of vernalization- induced repression of FLC. As part of the PRC1-like complex, recognizes and binds histone H3 tails methylated at 'Lys-9' (H3K9me) and 'Lys-27' (H3K27me), leading to epigenetic repression. PcG PRC1 complex maintains the transcriptionally repressive state of many genes, including Hox genes, thr
  12819..12843   -  protein_bind   attB1: mutant version of attB; recombination site for the Gateway® BP reaction BP Clonase™
  12848..12883   -  misc_feature   MCS (fragment): multiple cloning site
  12895..13275   +  promoter       MAS promoter: mannopine synthase promoter (Velten et al., 1984)
  13281..13829   +  CDS            bar: PAT_STRHY - Experimental evidence at protein level: Swiss-Prot protein existence level 1. Inactivates phosphinothricin (PPT) by transfer of an acetyl group from acetyl CoA. Can also acetylate demethylphosphinothricin but not PTT or glutamate. This enzyme is an effector of phosphinothricin tripeptide (PTT or bialaphos) resistance. From Streptomyces hygroscopicus. Introduced by genetic manipulation and expressed in glufosinate-tolerant maize by Dekalb Genetics.
  13842..14094   +  terminator     MAS terminator: mannopine synthase terminator
  14180..14204   -  misc_feature   LB T-DNA repeat: left border repeat from nopaline C58 T-DNA
  14629..15423   +  CDS            KanR: aminoglycoside phosphotransferase; aphA-3; confers resistance to kanamycin
  16669..16738   +  ncRNA          RNA-OUT: Accession: RF00240 - RNA-OUT
>Addgene plasmid #200911 | pEG302-LHP1-ZF | addgene full sequence | sequence record 401419 | Addgene NGS Result
TTGAGATCCTTTTTTTCTGCGCGTAATCTGCTGCTTGCAAACAAAAAAACCACCGCTACCAGCGGTGGTT
TGTTTGCCGGATCAAGAGCTACCAACTCTTTTTCCGAAGGTAACTGGCTTCAGCAGAGCGCAGATACCAA
ATACTGTCCTTCTAGTGTAGCCGTAGTTAGGCCACCACTTCAAGAACTCTGTAGCACCGCCTACATACCT
CGCTCTGCTAATCCTGTTACCAGTGGCTGCTGCCAGTGGCGATAAGTCGTGTCTTACCGGGTTGGACTCA
AGACGATAGTTACCGGATAAGGCGCAGCGGTCGGGCTGAACGGGGGGTTCGTGCACACAGCCCAGCTTGG
AGCGAACGACCTACACCGAACTGAGATACCTACAGCGTGAGCTATGAGAAAGCGCCACGCTTCCCGAAGG
GAGAAAGGCGGACAGGTATCCGGTAAGCGGCAGGGTCGGAACAGGAGAGCGCACGAGGGAGCTTCCAGGG
GGAAACGCCTGGTATCTTTATAGTCCTGTCGGGTTTCGCCACCTCTGACTTGAGCGTCGATTTTTGTGAT
GCTCGTCAGGGGGGCGGAGCCTATGGAAAAACGCCAGCAACGCGGCCTTTTTACGGTTCCTGGCCTTTTG
CTGGCCTTTTGCTCACATGTTCTTTCCTGCGTTATCCCCTGATTCTGTGGATAACCGTATTACCGCCTTT
GAGTGAGCTGATACCGCTCGCCGCAGCCGAACGACCGAGCGCAGCGAGTCAGTGAGCGAGGAAGCGGAAG
AGCGCCTGATGCGGTATTTTCTCCTTACGCATCTGTGCGGTATTTCACACCGCATATGGTGCACTCTCAG
TACAATCTGCTCTGATGCCGCATAGTTAAGCCAGTATACACTCCGCTATCGCTACGTGACTGGGTCATGG
CTGCGCCCCGACACCCGCCAACACCCGCTGACGCGCCCTGACGGGCTTGTCTGCTCCCGGCATCCGCTTA
CAGACAAGCTGTGACCGTCTCCGGGAGCTGCATGTGTCAGAGGTTTTCACCGTCATCACCGAAACGCGCG
AGGCAGGGTGCCTTGATGTGGGCGCCGGCGGTCGAGTGGCGACGGCGCGGCTTGTCCGCGCCCTGGTAGA
TTGCCTGGCCGTAGGCCAGCCATTTTTGAGCGGCCAGCGGCCGCGATAGGCCGACGCGAAGCGGCGGGGC
GTAGGGAGCGCAGCGACCGAAGGGTAGGCGCTTTTTGCAGCTCTTCGGCTGTGCGCTGGCCAGACAGTTA
TGCACAGGCCAGGCGGGTTTTAAGAGTTTTAATAAGTTTTAAAGAGTTTTAGGCGGAAAAATCGCCTTTT
TTCTCTTTTATATCAGTCACTTACATGTGTGACCGGTTCCCAATGTACGGCTTTGGGTTCCCAATGTACG
GGTTCCGGTTCCCAATGTACGGCTTTGGGTTCCCAATGTACGTGCTATCCACAGGAAAGAGACCTTTTCG
ACCTTTTTCCCCTGCTAGGGCAATTTGCCCTAGCATCTGCTCCGTACATTAGGAACCGGCGGATGCTTCG
CCCTCGATCAGGTTGCGGTAGCGCATGACTAGGATCGGGCCAGCCTGCCCCGCCTCCTCCTTCAAATCGT
ACTCCGGCAGGTCATTTGACCCGATCAGCTTGCGCACGGTGAAACAGAACTTCTTGAACTCTCCGGCGCT
GCCACTGCGTTCGTAGATCGTCTTGAACAACCATCTGGCTTCTGCCTTGCCTGCGGCGCGGCGTGCCAGG
CGGTAGAGAAAACGGCCGATGCCGGGATCGATCAAAAAGTAATCGGGGTGAACCGTCAGCACGTCCGGGT
TCTTGCCTTCTGTGATCTCGCGGTACATCCAATCAGCTAGCTCGATCTCGATGTACTCCGGCCGCCCGGT
TTCGCTCTTTACGATCTTGTAGCGGCTAATCAAGGCTTCACCCTCGGATACCGTCACCAGGCGGCCGTTC
TTGGCCTTCTTCGTACGCTGCATGGCAACGTGCGTGGTGTTTAACCGAATGCAGGTTTCTACCAGGTCGT
CTTTCTGCTTTCCGCCATCGGCTCGCCGGCAGAACTTGAGTACGTCCGCAACGTGTGGACGGAACACGCG
GCCGGGCTTGTCTCCCTTCCCTTCCCGGTATCGGTTCATGGATTCGGTTAGATGGGAAACCGCCATCAGT
ACCAGGTCGTAATCCCACACACTGGCCATGCCGGCCGGCCCTGCGGAAACCTCTACGTGCCCGTCTGGAA
GCTCGTAGCGGATCACCTCGCCAGCTCGTCGGTCACGCTTCGACAGACGGAAAACGGCCACGTCCATGAT
GCTGCGACTATCGCGGGTGCCCACGTCATAGAGCATCGGAACGAAAAAATCTGGTTGCTCGTCGCCCTTG
GGCGGCTTCCTAATCGACGGCGCACCGGCTGCCGGCGGTTGCCGGGATTCTTTGCGGATTCGATCAGCGG
CCGCTTGCCACGATTCACCGGGGCGTGCTTCTGCCTCGATGCGTTGCCGCTGGGCGGCCTGCGCGGCCTT
CAACTTCTCCACCAGGTCATCACCCAGCGCCGCGCCGATTTGTACCGGGCCGGATGGTTTGCGACCGCTC
ACGCCGATTCCTCGGGCTTGGGGGTTCCAGTGCCATTGCAGGGCCGGCAGGCAACCCAGCCGCTTACGCC
TGGCCAACCGCCCGTTCCTCCACACATGGGGCATTCCACGGCGTCGGTGCCTGGTTGTTCTTGATTTTCC
ATGCCGCCTCCTTTAGCCGCTAAAATTCATCTACTCATTTATTCATTTGCTCATTTACTCTGGTAGCTGC
GCGATGTATTCAGATAGCAGCTCGGTAATGGTCTTGCCTTGGCGTACCGCGTACATCTTCAGCTTGGTGT
GATCCTCCGCCGGCAACTGAAAGTTGACCCGCTTCATGGCTGGCGTGTCTGCCAGGCTGGCCAACGTTGC
AGCCTTGCTGCTGCGTGCGCTCGGACGGCCGGCACTTAGCGTGTTTGTGCTTTTGCTCATTTTCTCTTTA
CCTCATTAACTCAAATGAGTTTTGATTTAATTTCAGCGGCCAGCGCCTGGACCTCGCGGGCAGCGTCGCC
CTCGGGTTCTGATTCAAGAACGGTTGTGCCGGCGGCGGCAGTGCCTGGGTAGCTCACGCGCTGCGTGATA
CGGGACTCAAGAATGGGCAGCTCGTACCCGGCCAGCGCCTCGGCAACCTCACCGCCGATGCGCGTGCCTT
TGATCGCCCGCGACACGACAAAGGCCGCTTGTAGCCTTCCATCCGTGACCTCAATGCGCTGCTTAACCAG
CTCCACCAGGTCGGCGGTGGCCCATATGTCGTAAGGGCTTGGCTGCACCGGAATCAGCACGAAGTCGGCT
GCCTTGATCGCGGACACAGCCAAGTCCGCCGCCTGGGGCGCTCCGTCGATCACTACGAAGTCGCGCCGGC
CGATGGCCTTCACGTCGCGGTCAATCGTCGGGCGGTCGATGCCGACAACGGTTAGCGGTTGATCTTCCCG
CACGGCCGCCCAATCGCGGGCACTGCCCTGGGGATCGGAATCGACTAACAGAACATCGGCCCCGGCGAGT
TGCAGGGCGCGGGCTAGATGGGTTGCGATGGTCGTCTTGCCTGACCCGCCTTTCTGGTTAAGTACAGCGA
TAACCTTCATGCGTTCCCCTTGCGTATTTGTTTATTTACTCATCGCATCATATACGCAGCGACCGCATGA
CGCAAGCTGTTTTACTCAAATACACATCACCTTTTTAGACGGCGGCGCTCGGTTTCTTCAGCGGCCAAGC
TGGCCGGCCAGGCCGCCAGCTTGGCATCAGACAAACCGGCCAGGATTTCATGCAGCCGCACGGTTGAGAC
GTGCGCGGGCGGCTCGAACACGTACCCGGCCGCGATCATCTCCGCCTCGATCTCTTCGGTAATGAAAAAC
GGTTCGTCCTGGCCGTCCTGGTGCGGTTTCATGCTTGTTCCTCTTGGCGTTCATTCTCGGCGGCCGCCAG
GGCGTCGGCCTCGGTCAATGCGTCCTCACGGAAGGCACCGCGCCGCCTGGCCTCGGTGGGCGTCACTTCC
TCGCTGCGCTCAAGTGCGCGGTACAGGGTCGAGCGATGCACGCCAAGCAGTGCAGCCGCCTCTTTCACGG
TGCGGCCTTCCTGGTCGATCAGCTCGCGGGCGTGCGCGATCTGTGCCGGGGTGAGGGTAGGGCGGGGGCC
AAACTTCACGCCTCGGGCCTTGGCGGCCTCGCGCCCGCTCCGGGTGCGGTCGATGATTAGGGAACGCTCG
AACTCGGCAATGCCGGCGAACACGGTCAACACCATGCGGCCGGCCGGCGTGGTGGTGTCGGCCCACGGCT
CTGCCAGGCTACGCAGGCCCGCGCCGGCCTCCTGGATGCGCTCGGCAATGTCCAGTAGGTCGCGGGTGCT
GCGGGCCAGGCGGTCTAGCCTGGTCACTGTCACAACGTCGCCAGGGCGTAGGTGGTCAAGCATCCTGGCC
AGCTCCGGGCGGTCGCGCCTGGTGCCGGTGATCTTCTCGGAAAACAGCTTGGTGCAGCCGGCCGCGTGCA
GTTCGGCCCGTTGGTTGGTCAAGTCCTGGTCGTCGGTGCTGACGCGGGCATAGCCCAGCAGGCCAGCGGC
GGCGCTCTTGTTCATGGCGTAATGTCTCCGGTTCTAGTCGCAAGTATTCTACTTTATGCGACTAAAACAC
GCGACAAGAAAACGCCAGGAAAAGGGCAGGGCGGCAGCCTGTCGCGTAACTTAGGACTTGTGCGACATGT
CGTTTTCAGAAGACGGCTGCACTGAACGTCAGAAGCCGACTGCACTATAGCAGCGGAGGGGTTGGATCAA
AGTACTTTGATCCCGAGGGGAACCCTGTGGTTGGCATGCACATACAAATGGACGAACGGATAAACCTTTT
CACGCCCTTTTAAATATCCGATTATTCTAATAAACGCTCTTTTCTCTTAGGTTTACCCGCCAATATATCC
TGTCAAACACTGATAGTTTAAACTGAAGGCGGGAAACGACAATCTGATCCAAGCTCAAGCTGCTCTAGCA
TTCGCCATTCAGGCTGCGCAACTGTTGGGAAGGGCGATCGGTGCGGGCCTCTTCGCTATTACGCCAGCTG
GCGAAAGGGGGATGTGCTGCAAGGCGATTAAGTTGGGTAACGCCAGGGTTTTCCCAGTCACGACGTTGTA
AAACGACGGCCAGTGCCAAGCTTGCATGCCTGCAGGGATCTGGATTTTAGTACTGGATTTTGGTTTTAGG
AATTAGAAATTTTATTGATAGAAGTATTTTACAAATACAAATACATACTAAGGGTTTCTTATATGCTCAA
CACATGAGCGAAACCCTATAGGAACCCTAATTCCCTTATCTGGGAACTACTCACACATTATTATGGAGAA
AGCTTATTTTTCTGCACTACGCAGGGATATTTCACCGCCCATCCAGGGTTTTATTATTCCATCCTGCTCA
AGTAATAAAGCCCCCTGTTTGTCTATTCCGCGTGAAATGCCAAATATTTCTTTATCACCAATGATAAGTT
TCACTGGGCGATTAATAAAATTATCCAGCTTTTCCCAGCGCGACAGATAAGGTGCCAATCCTTCTTGTTC
GAAGAGTTCCAACGCAGCACGTAATTCACGTATTAGCATGGCCGCCAACGTATTACGATCGAGATTGATC
CCCGCTTCCTGCAGCGTGATCCACCCCTGATTAACGACACTCTCTTCAACACGGCGCATTGCCATGTTGA
TCCCGGCTCCAATGACTATTTGCGCCGCATCGCCAGTTTTGCCAGTCAGCTCCACCAGAATGCCTGCCAG
CTTGCGATCCTGCAGATAGAGGTCATTAGGCCATTTAACACGAACTTTATCTGCACCCAGCTTGCGTAAT
ACTTCCGCCATCACGATACCGATAACCAGACTTAAACCAATCGCCGCCGCCGGGCCTTGTTCCAGACGCC
AGAACATCGACAAATATAAGTTTGCGCCAAAAGGCGAAAACCATTTCCGACCCCGGCGACCACGGCCAGC
CTGCTGGTATTCTGCAATGCAAGCATCGCCCGATTTAAGCTCTCCGATACGATCAAGAAGGTACTGATTC
GTGGAGTCAATCACTGGCAGCACGGCTACACTACCGCCATCCAGCTGACCCAATATCTGTTTAGCATTAA
GTAACTGGATAGGCTCAGGCAGGCTGTATCCTTTACCCGGAACGGTAAAGACATCAACGCCCCAGTCACG
CAGTGTCTGAATGTGTTTATTAATAGCCGCCCGGCTCATTCCCAGCGTTTCACCCAACTGCTCGCCAGAG
TGAAATTCACCGTTCGCTAACAGGGCAATCAATTTCAGTGGCACGGTGTTATCCTTCATCTCGAGGTCAC
ACACGATTGGTTGAATATCATCAGCCTCAGCCATTTTTTATGAGCTGCAAACACACAAAAAGAGTTCAAT
ACAGTCAAATAAACCCTGATTGAATCAGAAATAGCTTTCTGTTCAACGTACGACACTACAAATCCTAAAG
TTTCGAAGAATCTATACACAAACTTCATCTAACCTTAAACAGTGTTCAGATTCAATCTAACATTGACAGT
GTTCAGATTCAATCTAACTTCAACAGTTCAGATTTCAATTCACATATACAAATCATTTCCCAGGTAACAT
GAACATGGATCTCTCCATCAAGGTCAAGCCAAATTCTGGTAGCTATAATCGAGCTAACTGATCGGTCAAC
TTAGATCGATTCTAGTAAAACCAAAAGATTTAGTGGAGGTTCACAGATCCAAATTAAACGATATCCAGAT
CTCAAGGAAATTGAGAAAACAAGATCGAGATCCAGCAAATAAAGTAGATCCAGAAAGTTCCTATTACCTT
GGAAAGAAAGAGCGGAAGAAGATGAGATTGAGGAAGATTCAAAACGGAGAATGAATCTCCTGGATTATCT
CTTACTTTCTCTCTTAGTCTTCTTCCTTGTTCTTCTCTGTCAAGTCGCCGGAGATTCAAAACGGCTGATG
AAAGTGAGGAGGACAACGAGACAATTCAAAGCGGAGAGGAAAATATATGAATTTATATAGGCGGGTTTAT
CTCTTACAACTTTATTTTCGGCCTTTCAAAAAAATAATTAAAATCGACAGACACGAATCATTTCGACCAC
AGGTAAAGATAACGTGACCTGGCTGTCAGACAGCCTTTTCCCTCGTGTTAACTAATTTTTAAACTAATTA
ATCATCTCAGCCCTTGGATTAGTTCTTTTGCTTTGATGGCTTCATGACTGTGACCTGCTCGATCCGCGTG
TTACATGACAGCTCCGTTTTTTTAGTGGTTAACTTAAACCGAGTCAATCCAGGCAACGTTAGTCGTCGTC
GTGGTTGGCTTGTTCAATTAGATTTCATACAATTCAACGTAATTTAATTCGTTTTCTATTAGAATTGTAT
CATAATTAATTCAGACCGTGAAAGAAAGTGTCTTTCATGATGTGTTTATGGATATTTATACAATAAGATA
CAATGTTTCATCATATTCACTATTCACGATTAGTATGTACATTAAATAATGGCTACTACTACATCCGAAC
TCGTCAAAACGATTCTGAATCAATTATACATATGCTGACTCTTGCATACATAAAAAATAGTTGTTTAAAT
TTTGTCTAACTAATGTTTGGTATAAGTATAATGTTGAGTTGAGATACCAATTACATCGAGTCTAGCCATT
TTGTCGTGCCATATTCGTCAAAACTTTCTTACATAATGATAACCTAGATCTAGATGAGATATGTATCAAT
GTATTTGAGATCATAATTAAGTTCGTTCTAAATTTTGTCCCTGCAGGTCCTGCTGAGCCTCGACATGTTG
TCGCAAAATTCGCCCTGGACCCGCCCAACGATTTGTCGTCACTGTCAAGGTTTGACCTGCACTTCATTTG
GGGCCCACATACACCAAAAAAATGCTGCATAATTCTCGGGGCAGCAAGTCGGTTACCCGGCCGCCGTGCT
GGACCGGGTTGAATGGTGCCCGTAACTTTCGGTAGAGCGGACGGCCAATACTCAACTTCAAGGAATCTCA
CCCATGCGCGCCGGCGGGGAACCGGAGTTCCCTTCAGTGAGCGTTATTAGTTCGCCGCTCGGTGTGTCGT
AGATACTAGCCCCTGGGGCACTTTTGAAATTTGAATAAGATTTATGTAATCAGTCTTTTAGGTTTGACCG
GTTCTGCCGCTTTTTTTAAAATTGGATTTGTAATAATAAAACGCAATTGTTTGTTATTGTGGCGCTCTAT
CATAGATGTCGCTATAAACCTATTCAGCACAATATATTGTTTTCATTTTAATATTGTACATATAAGTAGT
AGGGTACAATCAGTAAATTGAACGGAGAATATTATTCATAAAAATACGATAGTAACGGGTGATATATTCA
TTAGAATGAACCGAAACCGGCGGTAAGGATCTGAGCTACACATGCTCAGGTTTTTTACAACGTGCACAAC
AGAATTGAAAGCAAATATCATGCGATCATAGGCGTCTCGCATATCTCATTAAAGCAGGACTCTAGGGACT
AGTCCCGGGTCTTAATTAACTCTCTAGAGGCGCGCCAAGCTTCTACTACTAAGATCCACCAGTATCCTCA
TGCCATTCAATCTTCTGAGCTTCGAAGATATCGTTAAGTCCACCAGCCATAGATCCCTCGAGTCCGGTGT
GAGTCCTTTGATGCTCGGTGAGCTTATCACTCCTAGAGAAAGATTTTCCACACTCAGGGCATTTATAAGG
TTTTTCTCCAGTGTGTGTCCTTTGATGAGCCCTAAGGTTTGCTCTCTGAGAGAATGATTTTCCACACTCA
GGGCATTTATAAGGTTTTTCACCAGTATGGGTCCTTTGGTGCCTAACAAGGTTTCCAGATGTTGAGAATG
ATTTTCCACACTCAGGGCATTTATAAGGTTTTTCTCCGGTATGAGTCCTCTGATGCCTAACAAGAGATGA
AGATTGTGAGAATGATTTTCCACACTCAGGGCATTTATAAGGTTTTTCACCAGTATGGGTCCTCTGATGG
GTGGTAAGATGATCACTCCTACTGAATGATTTTCCACACTCAGGGCATTTATAAGGTTTTTCACCGGTAT
GGGTCCTTTGGTGCCTCCTAAGATCTCCAGATTGAGAGAAAGATTTTCCACACTCAGGGCATTTATAAGG
CTCGAGAGGTCCTTGGAAAAGAACCTCAAGGGATCCTTTGTCGTCATCGTCTTTGTAGTCTTTGTCGTCA
TCGTCTTTGTAGTCTTTGTCGTCATCGTCTTTGTAGTCGGTACCAAGCTTGGCGCGCCCGTCCCGGGTCT
TAATTAACTCTCTAGACTCACCTAGCACCACTTTGTACAAGAAAGCTGGGTCGGCGCGCCCACCCTTAGG
CGTTCGATTGTACTTGAGATGTTGCTCATAGAATTCAATCAGCTGGTGTGGGAAAAACAAATTAGAAAAG
CTAATAAGAAACTTCCAAATGAGTAAGTGCAGAAAAAAAAAGCTATAAAGATAATCTTACGAGATGAGGA
TTGTGAGCCTTGAGAAATCTGTTGTCCACCAATGCTTCCTTCCCATCAGACCTATGAGAGTAACCAAATA
AGTACAATTGTACAAATATGAAATCAAATTACGAGAAATGACCAAAGAGCTAAAGAGACAAACCTCAGCG
CTAAAAAGGTCACCAACACTTCCTGGACATTGTCTGATACAGATGCTGTAAAACTCATTGGTTTAAGTAT
CTTCGTGATGTCCAACTCCTCAATCTTGGTTTTCTGAGACAAATTACAATTTTCCATCACACCAGGATAT
TCATTCCCCATCCTTGCAATCCTACCAAAAGAGTCTAATGTAGTCAAATCTGGTGTCAGATTCTGATCTG
TAGGTGCTGTGTGGTTGTTACTTGTGGATCCATCTTGTTTGAATCTTTTCACAGAACCAGACTTCCTCCG
CTTAGCACCTATGAAACGACTGTTCTTATCAAGCTCCTTAGGATAAACCTTGAGAAGGCCATTGGGTCTT
ACATTATCACCTTCAGAACCAATGCCTCCTCCTTGAGAACATCCTGCACCGTTACTATTGTTGACTGGTC
CTCGTAGCTCGTTAAGTGTTGGATCATATTCTTTCTCATTGTCAATCAAACGAACTTGTCGGGCCATCCC
AACACTCCCACTGTTGGCTTCAACTTGGTTGGATACATAAGCATTCTTCGCTTCCACATCTCTATTTAAT
AGACTCGAACCGCTTAGGTCTAGTGGATCAGGAATGTCAGGAAGGCTAGAGTTGTTGAGAGACGTAGAAG
AGTCAGATTTCTCAGTAGCATCATGTGATGTAGATGTTAAACGTTGCTTCTTCTTCATCTGAGAATGAGG
ACCTGCATATTTGCGCTTCCGTTTCCTACCAGGCTTTCCTGGCTTCAAACTTTGAAACATATGAAACAAG
AAAGCAAATCCATACATTAAACCAAGAAAATCCATGAAACAATCAATTCAAAAGTATCACAAAACTTTTA
TATAAGATTCCATTTACTTACCTTCCCTCAAAGGCATCTATAACATCAGCAATAGACTGGAGATTCTCTA
AAGGCTCCCATGTGTTGGCAGTTTCAGGCCATCCGCGCCTTTCACAACCGAGTTTATAACTTATGTCAAT
GGAAAAACATATGTTTAATCAAGAACAACAAACTTAAAAATGAAACCAAGTAAGATTAGAAAAACTCACC
ATTTAATTAGATACTGAACCTTGCCCTACAAATACAAAAAAAAAAACAGTACCAAAATGCAGAATCAGAA
TCATTCAATCAATCAAATCCAAGAAGATATCAAACATTAAAGATCATTTTCTTCCTACAACATATAACAA
CCACAGAATCAAAACTTTGGTTCGTTATAAACTACTCTGTTACGATGATTACTAACTACTAAAGCAGCCA
CTTTCTCACACCAATGTGTAACCTACGTTTGATACTTATCTTAAACCTAGAAAACCTAAAACCTCAACTA
ATTATGGTTAACAAAAACAAACCACATTTGCTGAGTGAAGACGAAAAAAGGAGCTTACTTTTCGAACTCT
CTTACGACGAATAGCTTCAATTTCATAAAACCCTTCATCAAGCTTTGGCCTTTCCTCTTGCCCACCTTCT
CCTTCTCCTTCTTCATCTTCCTCATCACCTCCATCATCTTCATCCTCGTCCTCTTCTTCTTCTTCATCTC
CATCCTCCGTAGGCCTATCATCACCAATCTCGCGAAGAATCGACTCTCCACTTCCACCTCCACCTCCCCC
TCCGCCGTCGTCACTGCCAAACCCACCGTCTCCACTAATTTTCCGGCTTTCTCCGACTGTTTCCACCGCC
GTCTCCGCCTCACCAGCTTCGTTCAACACCTGGGGTTTCTTCTTAACAGCACCACTTGCCCCTTTCATTT
CCTGAGTATTCGAGCCTCCCAAACCTGAAGGAGGAGGGTGAATCAAGGTAATCGCGTTCTCTTCTCTTCT
TCTCCTTTTTAGAAATCAAGGATTTTGGAGGAAGAAGATGAAGAAAGATTGAAACTTTTTCTCTATTTCT
GAGGTTTTTGTTTTTGCAGGAAGAAGACCTGACCTGACCTCAAAGACCAGTTTTTTCACTTTTTTGGATT
CTCTTTTTTTTTTTTTTTTTTAATATCACAATAGGAAAAGTTGAATACAGCAAATTCTTAACGTTTATAA
TCTAATTAGAAGAGATTATTTCTAATTACTAATATGAAAATAATAAATACTACTGAAGAAAATATGTGAA
GGTAAATTAAATCGAAAAATATATTAAACTGAAAACATTTTCTTTAAATTAGAAATAAAAGAACATCGTG
CTCTTGCTCCTTTTACAAGGAAATCAACTAGGACATTATTACAACTTAAAAAAAAATCAAAGGAGATTGA
AAAATCAGAAAATAAGTCTCATAAACTAAGATTCTCACTCCAAGTCTCCAAGTGCACTGCAAAGGCAGAC
AACTTAGTTGGATCTCCTAACATCATCATCAATAATTTTCAGCAATATCTCATCCAAACCAACAGAAAAG
AAAGTCCTTCTCCAAGATAAACTTCATCGAGATTCAGATTCTTTCATTCCAAAGTATAGTTATCTTGATA
GTAACTATGTGATTACTGCTCGAGTTTTAGCCTCAACTTTTGGTGGGCTAAAGTTCTATTTTCTTCAGTT
TAGTGTGTTTGTTCTATACTTTGTCCAACCAAAACTTGTTTCTTTGTGATTAGTACTTGTACACTAAATG
ATGCATGTTTTGATCGCTTTGTTAAATTTGAATTGTTACTATAAAATTTGCAGTTCTTTTTTTGTTTAAA
CGTTAGAAAAATAATAATTACTATTATTATTTAAAATGGTGATATGAAAGAAGTAAAAAGGAAGAAAAAA
AACATTCATTAGGATCGGTTCATAAATAGGGGGAAAAATGGAACGTTTTGACTTCAACATAAATAAATGA
GTATTTTATTTGATGGTGAGCTTATGAAAGTTTGTAACGTTTCCTCGAAATATATATGAGAATATTTTTT
TTGTAAAAATTCACGATTACAAGCACTCAAACAAATGGAATTTTTTTCCCCACACACAAAATATACATCC
ATTAAAAAATCAAGAAAGAAGTTAAAATTTCAAACCTCCCACAATTTTTTTTTTGTTTAGAAAGAGTATA
TCCGAAGAACAAGAGAACAACCTTTTTCTCTGATAAAAGAAAAAGTTCATCCTTCTTAACCTTTTTCAAA
GTTATGAGAGTTGCATTAACCTAATAATGCAATCTCAACACCGATACTTCATTCTTAGGGTGAAGGGGGC
GGCCGCGGAGCCTGCTTTTTTGTACAAACTTGTTGATGATCCCGGGCCCGCGGTACCGTCGACTGCAGAA
TTCAATTCTGAGATTTTTCAAATCAGTGCGCAAGACGTGACGTAAGTATCCGAGTCAGTTTTTATTTTTC
TACTAATTTGGTCGTTTATTTCGGCGTGTAGGACATGGCAACCGGGCCTGAATTTCGCGGGTATTCTGTT
TCTATTCCAACTTTTTCTTGATCCGCAGCCATTAACGACTTTTGAATAGATACGCTGACACGCCAAGCCT
CGCTAGTCAAAAGTGTACCAAACAACGCTTTACAGCAAGAACGGAATGCGCGTGACGCTCGCGGTGACGC
CATTTCGCCTTTTCAGAAATGGATAAATAGCCTTGCTTCCTATTATATCTTCCCAAATTACCAATACATT
ACACTAGCATCTGAATTTCATAACCAATCTCGATACACCAAATCGAATCGATGAGCCCAGAACGACGCCC
GGCCGACATCCGCCGTGCCACCGAGGCGGACATGCCGGCGGTCTGCACCATCGTCAACCACTACATCGAG
ACAAGCACGGTCAACTTCCGTACCGAGCCGCAGGAACCGCAGGAGTGGACGGACGACCTCGTCCGTCTGC
GGGAGCGCTATCCCTGGCTCGTCGCCGAGGTGGACGGCGAGGTCGCCGGCATCGCCTACGCGGGCCCCTG
GAAGGCACGCAACGCCTACGACTGGACGGCCGAGTCGACCGTGTACGTCTCCCCCCGCCACCAGCGGACG
GGACTGGGCTCCACGCTCTACACCCACCTGCTGAAGTCCCTGGAGGCACAGGGCTTCAAGAGCGTGGTCG
CTGTCATCGGGCTGCCCAACGACCCGAGCGTGCGCATGCACGAGGCGCTCGGATATGCCCCCCGCGGCAT
GCTGCGGGCGGCCGGCTTCAAGCACGGGAACTGGCATGACGTGGGTTTCTGGCAGCTGGACTTCAGCCTG
CCGGTACCGCCCCGTCCGGTCCTGCCCGTCACCGAGATTTGACTGCAGAATCTTGGACTCCCATGTTGGC
AAAGGCAACCAAACAAACAATGAATGATCCGCTCCTGCATATGGGGCGGTTTGAGTATTTCAACTGCCAT
TTGGGCTGAATTGAAGACATGCTCCTGTCAGAAATTCCGTGATCTTACTCAATATTCAGTAATCTCGGCC
AATATCCTAAATGTGCGTGGCTTTATCTGTCTTTGTATTGTTTCATCAATTCATGTAACGTTTGCTTTTC
TTATGAATTTTCAAATAAATTATCAGATCCGAGCTCGAATTAATTCGGCGTTAATTCAGTACATTAAAAA
CGTCCGCAATGTGTTATTAAGTTGTCTAAGCGTCAATTTGTTTACACCACAATATATCCTGCCACCAGCC
AGCCAACAGCTCCCCGACCGGCAGCTCGGCACAAAATCACCACTCGATACAGGCAGCCCATCAGTCCGGG
ACGGCGTCAGCGGGAGAGCCGTTGTAAGGCGGCAGACTTTGCTCATGTTACCGATGCTATTCGGAAGAAC
GGCAACTAAGCTGCCGGGTTTGAAACACGGATGATCTCGCGGAGGGTAGCATGTTGATTGTAACGATGAC
AGAGCGTTGCTGCCTGTGATCACCGCGGTTTCAAAATCGGCTCCGTCGATACTATGTTATACGCCAACTT
TGAAAACAACTTTGAAAAAGCTGTTTTCTGGTATTTAAGGTTTTAGAATGCAAGGAACAGTGAATTGGAG
TTCGTCTTGTTATAATTAGCTTCTTGGGGTATCTTTAAATACTGTAGAAAAGAGGAAGGAAATAATAAAT
GGCTAAAATGAGAATATCACCGGAATTGAAAAAACTGATCGAAAAATACCGCTGCGTAAAAGATACGGAA
GGAATGTCTCCTGCTAAGGTATATAAGCTGGTGGGAGAAAATGAAAACCTATATTTAAAAATGACGGACA
GCCGGTATAAAGGGACCACCTATGATGTGGAACGGGAAAAGGACATGATGCTATGGCTGGAAGGAAAGCT
GCCTGTTCCAAAGGTCCTGCACTTTGAACGGCATGATGGCTGGAGCAATCTGCTCATGAGTGAGGCCGAT
GGCGTCCTTTGCTCGGAAGAGTATGAAGATGAACAAAGCCCTGAAAAGATTATCGAGCTGTATGCGGAGT
GCATCAGGCTCTTTCACTCCATCGACATATCGGATTGTCCCTATACGAATAGCTTAGACAGCCGCTTAGC
CGAATTGGATTACTTACTGAATAACGATCTGGCCGATGTGGATTGCGAAAACTGGGAAGAAGACACTCCA
TTTAAAGATCCGCGCGAGCTGTATGATTTTTTAAAGACGGAAAAGCCCGAAGAGGAACTTGTCTTTTCCC
ACGGCGACCTGGGAGACAGCAACATCTTTGTGAAAGATGGCAAAGTAAGTGGCTTTATTGATCTTGGGAG
AAGCGGCAGGGCGGACAAGTGGTATGACATTGCCTTCTGCGTCCGGTCGATCAGGGAGGATATCGGGGAA
GAACAGTATGTCGAGCTATTTTTTGACTTACTGGGGATCAAGCCTGATTGGGAGAAAATAAAATATTATA
TTTTACTGGATGAATTGTTTTAGTACCTAGAATGCATGACCAAAATCCCTTAACGCTGAGAGATCCCCTC
ATAATTTCCCCAAAGCGTAACCATGTGTGAATAAATTTTGAGCTAGTAGGGTTGCAGCCACGAGTAAGTC
TTCCCTTGTTATTGTGTAGCCAGAATGCCGCAAAACTTCCATGCCTAAGCGAACTGTTGAGAGTACGTTT
CGATTTCTGACTGTGTTAGCCTGGAAGTGCTTGTCCCAACCTTGTTTCTGAGCATGAACGCCCGCAAGCC
AACATGTTAGTTGAAGCATCAGGGCGATTAGCAGCATGATATCAAAACGCTCTGAGCTGCTCGTTCGGCT
ATGGCGTAGGCCTAGTCCGTAGGCAGGACTTTTCAAGTCTCGGAAGGTTTCTTCAATCTGCATTCGCTTC
GAATAGATATTAACAAGTTGTTTGGGTGTTCGAATTTCAACAGGTAAGTTAGTTGCTAGAATCCATGGCT
CCTTTGCCGACGCTGAGTAGATTTTAGGTGACGGGTGGTGACAATGAGTCCGTGTCGAGCGCTGATTTTT
TCGGCCTTTAGAGCGAGATTTATACAATAGAATTTGGCATGAGATTGGATTGCTTTTAGTCAGCCTCTTA
TAGCCTAAAGTCTTTGAGTGACTAGATGACATATCATGTAAGTTGCTGATAGGTTTCCAGTTTTCCGCTC
CTAGGTCTGCATATTGTACTTTTCCTCTTACTCGACTTAACCAGTACCAACCCAGCTTCTCAACGGATTT
ATACCATGGCACTTTAAAGCCAGCATCACTGACAATGAGCGGTGTGGTGTTACTCGGTAGAATGCTCGCA
AGGTCGGCTAGAAATTGGTCATGAGCTTTCTTTGAACATTGCTCTGAAAGCGGGAACGCTTTCTCATAAA
GAGTAACAGAACGACCGTGTAGTGCGACTGAAGCTCGCAATACCATAAGCCGTTTTTGCTCACGGATATC
AGACCAGTCAACAAGTACAATGGGCATCGTATTGCCCGAACAGATAAAGCTAGCATGCCAACGGTATACA
GCGAGTCGCTCTTTGTGGAGGTGACGATTACCTAACAATCGGTCGATTCGTTTGATGTTATGTTTTGTTC
TCGCTTTGGTTGGCAGGTTACGGCCAAGTTCGGTAAGAGTGAGAGTTTTACAGTCAAGTAAGGCGTGGCA
AGCCAACGTTAAGCTGTTGAGTCGTTTTAAGTGTAATTCGGGGCAGAATTGGTAAAGAGAGTCGTGTAAA
ATATCGAGTTCGCACATTTTGTTGTCTGATTATTGATTTTTGGCGAAACCATTTGATCATATGACAAGAT
GTGTATCTACCTTAACTTAATGATTTTGATAAAAATCATTAGGGGATTCATCAGCCCTTAACGTGAGTTT
TCGTTCCACTGAGCGTCAGACCCCGTAGAAAAGATCAAAGGATCTTC
